>Addgene plasmid #85094 | pGS-3 | depositor full sequence | sequence record 164473 | pGS-3 sequence 6125 bps
TGGCGAATGGG
[124 nt withheld, positions 12-135]
C
[91 nt withheld, positions 137-227]
A
[49 nt withheld, positions 229-277]
CCTTTGACGTTGGAGTCCACGTTCTTT
[37 nt withheld, positions 305-341]
ACCCTATCTCGGTCTATTCTTTTGATTTATAAGGGATTTTGCCGATTTCGGCCTATTGGTTAAAAAATGA
GCTGATTTAACAAAAATTTAACGCGAATTTTAACAAAATATTAACGTTTACAATTTCAGGTGGCACTTTT
CGGGGAAATGTGCGCGGAACCCCTATTTGTTTATTTTTCTAAATACATTCAAATATGTATCCGCTCATGA
ATTAATTCTTAGAAAAACTCATCGAGCATCAAATGAAACTGCAATTTATTCATATCAGGATTATCAATAC
CATATTTTTGAAAAAGCCGTTTCTGTAATGAAGGAGAAAACTCACCGAGGCAGTTCCATAGGATGGCAAG
ATCCTGGTATCGGTCTGCGATTCCGACTCGTCCAACATCAATACAACCTATTAATTTCCCCTCGTCAAAA
ATAAGGTTATCAAGTGAGAAATCACCATGAGTGACGACTGAATCCGGTGAGAATGGCAAAAGTTTATGCA
TTTCTTTCCAGACTTGTTCAACAGGCCAGCCATTACGCTCGTCATCAAAATCACTCGCATCAACCAAACC
GTTATTCATTCGTGATTGCGCCTGAGCGAGACGAAATACGCGATCGCTGTTAAAAGGACAATTACAAACA
GGAATCGAATGCAACCGGCGCAGGAACACTGCCAGCGCATCAACAATATTTTCACCTGAATCAGGATATT
CTTCTAATACCTGGAATGCTGTTTTCCCGGGGATCGCAGTGGTGAGTAACCATGCATCATCAGGAGTACG
GATAAAATGCTTGATGGTCGGAAGAGGCATAAATTCCGTCAGCCAGTTTAGTCTGACCATCTCATCTGTA
ACATCATTGGCAACGCTACCTTTGCCATGTTTCAGAAACAACTCTGGCGCATCGGGCTTCCCATACAATC
GATAGATTGTCGCACCTGATTGCCCGACATTATCGCGAGCCCATTTATACCCATATAAATCAGCATCCAT
GTTGGAATTTAATCGCGGCCTAGAGCAAGACGTTTCCCGTTGAATATGGCTCATAACACCCCTTGTATTA
CTGTTTATGTAAGCAGACAGTTTTATTGTTCATGACCAAAATCCCTTAACGTGAGTTTTCGTTCCACTGA
GCGTCAGACCCCGTAGAAAAGATCAAAGGATCTTCTTGAGATCCTTTTTTTCTGCGCGTAATCTGCTGCT
TGCAAACAAAAAAACCACCGCTACCAGCGGTGGTTTGTTTGCCGGATCAAGAGCTACCAACTCTTTTTCC
GAAGGTAACTGGCTTCAGCAGAGCGCAGATACCAAATACTGTCCTTCTAGTGTAGCCGTAGTTAGGCCAC
CACTTCAAGAACTCTGTAGCACCGCCTACATACCTCGCTCTGCTAATCCTGTTACCAGTGGCTGCTGCCA
GTGGCGATAAGTCGTGTCTTACCGGGTTGGACTCAAGACGATAGTTACCGGATAAGGCGCAGCGGTCGGG
CTGAACGGGGGGTTCGTGCACACAGCCCAGCTTGGAGCGAACGACCTACACCGAACTGAGATACCTACAG
CGTGAGCTATGAGAAAGCGCCACGCTTCCCGAAGGGAGAAAGGCGGACAGGTATCCGGTAAGCGGCAGGG
TCGGAACAGGAGAGCGCACGAGGGAGCTTCCAGGGGGAAACGCCTGGTATCTTTATAGTCCTGTCGGGTT
TCGCCACCTCTGACTTGAGCGTCGATTTTTGTGATGCTCGTCAGGGGGGCGGAGCCTATGGAAAAACGCC
AGCAACGCGGCCTTTTTACGGTTCCTGGCCTTTTGCTGGCCTTTTGCTCACATGTTCTTTCCTGCGTTAT
CCCCTGATTCTGTGGATAACCGTATTACCGCCTTTGAGTGAGCTGATACCGCTCGCCGCAGCCGAACGAC
CGAGCGCAGCGAGTCAGTGAGCGAGGAAGCGGAAGAGCGCCTGATGCGGTATTTTCTCCTTACGCATCTG
TGCGGTATTTCACACCGCATATATGGTGCACTCTCAGTACAATCTGCTCTGATGCCGCATAGTTAAGCCA
GTATACACTCCGCTATCGCTACGTGACTGGGTCATGGCTGCGCCCCGACACCCGCCAACACCCGCTGACG
CGCCCTGACGGGCTTGTCTGCTCCCGGCATCCGCTTACAGACAAGCTGTGACCGTCTCCGGGAGCTGCAT
GTGTCAGAGGTTTTCACCGTCATCACCGAAACGCGCGAGGCAGCTGCGGTAAAGCTCATCAGCGTGGTCG
TGAAGCGATTCACAGATGTCTGCCTGTTCATCCGCGTCCAGCTCGTTGAGTTTCTCCAGAAGCGTTAATG
TCTGGCTTCTGATAAAGCGGGCCATGTTAAGGGCGGTTTTTTCCTGTTTGGTCACTGATGCCTCCGTGTA
AGGGGGATTTCTGTTCATGGGGGTAATGATACCGATGAAACGAGAGAGGATGCTCACGATACGGGTTACT
GATGATGAACATGCCCGGTTACTGGAACGTTGTGAGGGTAAACAACTGGCGGTATGGATGCGGCGGGACC
AGAGAAAAATCACTCAGGGTCAATGCCAGCGCTTCGTTAATACAGATGTAGGTGTTCCACAGGGTAGCCA
GCAGCATCCTGCGATGCAGATCCGGAACATAATGGTGCAGGGCGCTGACTTCCGCGTTTCCAGACTTTAC
GAAACACGGAAACCGAAGACCATTCATGTTGTTGCTCAGGTCGCAGACGTTTTGCAGCAGCAGTCGCTTC
ACGTTCGCTCGCGTATCGGTGATTCATTCTGCTAACCAGTAAGGCAACCCCGCCAGCCTAGCCGGGTCCT
CAACGACAGGAGCACGATCATGCGCACCCGTGGGGCCGCCATGCCGGCGATAATGGCCTGCTTCTCGCCG
AAACGTTTGGTGGCGGGACCAGTGACGAAGGCTTGAGCGAGGGCGTGCAAGATTCCGAATACCGCAAGCG
ACAGGCCGATCATCGTCGCGCTCCAGCGAAAGCGGTCCTCGCCGAAAATGACCCAGAGCGCTGCCGGCAC
CTGTCCTACGAGTTGCATGATAAAGAAGACAGTCATAAGTGCGGCGACGATAGTCATGCCCCGCGCCCAC
CGGAAGGAGCTGACTGGGTTGAAGGCTCTCAAGGGCATCGGTCGAGATCCCGGTGCCTAATGAGTGAGCT
AACTTACATTAATTGCGTTGCGCTCACTGCCCGCTTTCCAGTCGGGAAACCTGTCGTGCCAGCTGCATTA
ATGAATCGGCCAACGCGCGGGGAGAGGCGGTTTGCGTATTGGGCGCCAGGGTGGTTTTTCTTTTCACCAG
TGAGACGGGCAACAGCTGATTGCCCTTCACCGCCTGGCCCTGAGAGAGTTGCAGCAAGCGGTCCACGCTG
GTTTGCCCCAGCAGGCGAAAATCCTGTTTGATGGTGGTTAACGGCGGGATATAACATGAGCTGTCTTCGG
TATCGTCGTATCCCACTACCGAGATATCCGCACCAACGCGCAGCCCGGACTCGGTAATGGCGCGCATTGC
GCCCAGCGCCATCTGATCGTTGGCAACCAGCATCGCAGTGGGAACGATGCCCTCATTCAGCATTTGCATG
GTTTGTTGAAAACCGGACATGGCACTCCAGTCGCCTTCCCGTTCCGCTATCGGCTGAATTTGATTGCGAG
TGAGATATTTATGCCAGCCAGCCAGACGCAGACGCGCCGAGACAGAACTTAATGGGCCCGCTAACAGCGC
GATTTGCTGGTGACCCAATGCGACCAGATGCTCCACGCCCAGTCGCGTACCGTCTTCATGGGAGAAAATA
ATACTGTTGATGGGTGTCTGGTCAGAGACATCAAGAAATAACGCCGGAACATTAGTGCAGGCAGCTTCCA
CAGCAATGGCATCCTGGTCATCCAGCGGATAGTTAATGATCAGCCCACTGACGCGTTGCGCGAGAAGATT
GTGCACCGCCGCTTTACAGGCTTCGACGCCGCTTCGTTCTACCATCGACACCACCACGCTGGCACCCAGT
TGATCGGCGCGAGATTTAATCGCCGCGACAATTTGCGACGGCGCGTGCAGGGCCAGACTGGAGGTGGCAA
CGCCAATCAGCAACGACTGTTTGCCCGCCAGTTGTTGTGCCACGCGGTTGGGAATGTAATTCAGCTCCGC
CATCGCCGCTTCCACTTTTTCCCGCGTTTTCGCAGAAACGTGGCTGGCCTGGTTCACCACGCGGGAAACG
GTCTGATAAGAGACACCGGCATACTCTGCGACATCGTATAACGTTACTGGTTTCACATTCACCACCCTGA
ATTGACTCTCTTCCGGGCGCTATCATGCCATACCGCGAAAGGTTTTGCGCCATTCGATGGTGTCCGGGAT
CTCGACGCTCTCCCTTATGCGACTCCTGCATTAGGAAGCAGCCCAGTAGTAGGTTGAGGCCGTTGAGCAC
CGCCGCCGCAAGGAATGGTGCATGCAAGGAGATGGCGCCCAACAGTCCCCCGGCCACGGGGCCTGCCACC
ATACCCACGCCGAAACAAGCGCTCATGAGCCCGAAGTGGCGAGCCCGATCTTCCCCATCGGTGATGTCGG
CGATATAGGCGCCAGCAACCGCACCTGTGGCGCCGGTGATGCCGGCCACGATGCGTCCGGCGTAGAGGAT
CGAGATCTCGATCCCGCGAAATTAATACGACTCACTATAGGGGAATTGTGAGCGGATAACAATTCCCCTC
TAGAAATAATTTTGTTTAACTTTAAGAAGGAGATATACCATGGGCAGCAGCCATCATCATCATCATCACA
GCAGCGGCCTGGTGCCGCGCGGCAGCCATAGAGACCGGATCCATGATCTACCTGAAATCTTTCGAACGTA
ACATCCGCCTGATCAATATGAAAGTGGTTTACGATGATGTTCGTGTGCTGAAAGATATTATCCAGGCGCT
GGCCCGCCTGGTTGATGAAGCCGTGCTGAAATTCAAACAGGATAGCGTTGAACTGGTGGCACTGGATCGT
GCGCATATTAGCCTGATCTCTGTTAACCTGCCGCGCGAAATGTTCAAAGAATACGATGTGAACGATGAAT
TTAAATTCGGTTTCAACACCCAGTACCTGATGAAAATCCTGAAAGTTGCAAAACGTAAAGAAGCCATTGA
AATCGCAAGTGAAAGCCCGGATAGTGTGATTATCAACATTATCGGCAGCACCAATCGTGAATTTAACGTT
CGCAATCTGGAAGTGTCTGAACAGGAAATTCCGGAAATCAACCTGCAGTTCGATATTAGTGCGACGATCA
GCTCTGATGGTTTTAAAAGTGCCATCAGCGAAGTTTCTACCGTGACGGATAATGTGGTTGTGGAAGGTCA
CGAAGATCGCATTCTGATCAAAGCAGAAGGCGAAAGCGAAGTTGAAGTGGAATTTTCTAAAGATACCGGC
GGTCTGCAGGATCTGGAATTTAGTAAAGAAAGCAAAAATTCTTACAGTGCGGAATACCTGGATGATGTTC
TGTCTCTGACGAAACTGAGTGATTACGTGAAAATCAGCTTCGGCAACCAGAAACCGCTGCAGCTGTTTTT
CAATATGGAAGGCGGTGGCAAAGTTACGTACCTGCTGGCGCCGAAAGTGTGAGATCCGAATTCGAGCTCC
GTCGACAAGCTTGCGGCCGCACTCGAGCACCACCACCACCACCACTGAGATCCGGCTGCTAACAAAGCCC
GAAAGGAAGCTGAGTTGGCTGCTGCCACCGCTGAGCAATAACTAGCATAACCCCTTGGGGCCTCTAAACG
GGTCTTGAGGGGTTTTTTGCTGAAAGGAGGAACTATATCCGGAT
Features (pLannotate 1.2.2; 21 found; start..end, strand, type, name):
     12..467     +  rep_origin     f1 ori (sequence partly withheld): f1 bacteriophage origin of replication; arrow indicates direction of (+) strand synthesis
    494..551     +  promoter       AmpR promoter (fragment): bla
    560..1375    -  CDS            KanR: aminoglycoside phosphotransferase; aph(3')-Ia; confers resistance to kanamycin in bacteria or G418 (Geneticin®) in eukaryotes
   1497..2085    +  rep_origin     ori: high-copy-number ColE1/pMB1/pBR322/pUC origin of replication
   2271..2413    -  misc_feature   bom: basis of mobility region from pBR322
   2515..2706    -  CDS            rop: Rop protein, which maintains plasmids at low copy number; rop
   2723..3103    +  CDS            YPB1_ECOLX: Protein predicted: Swiss-Prot protein existence level 4. From Escherichia coli.
   3175..3466    -  CDS            TcR (fragment): tetracycline efflux protein; tet; confers resistance to tetracycline
   3481..3502    -  protein_bind   CAP binding site: CAP binding activates transcription in the presence of cAMP. E. coli catabolite activator protein
   3515..4597    -  CDS            lacI: lac repressor; lacI; The lac repressor binds to the lac operator to inhibit transcription in E. coli. This inhibition can be relieved by adding lactose or isopropyl-β-D-thiogalactopyranoside (IPTG).
   4598..4675    -  promoter       lacI promoter: lacI
   4683..4962    -  CDS            TcR (fragment): tetracycline efflux protein; tet; confers resistance to tetracycline
   4984..5002    +  promoter       T7 promoter: promoter for bacteriophage T7 RNA polymerase
   5003..5027    +  protein_bind   lac operator: The lac repressor binds to the lac operator to inhibit transcription in E. coli. This inhibition can be relieved by adding lactose or isopropyl-β-D-thiogalactopyranoside (IPTG). lac repressor encoded by lacI
   5042..5064    +  RBS            RBS: efficient ribosome binding site from bacteriophage T7 gene 10 (Olins and Rangwala, 1989)
   5083..5099    +  CDS            capTEV™ (fragment): composite tag for in vivo biotinylation, TEV protease cleavage, and 6xHis tagging
   5110..5127    +  CDS            thrombin site: thrombin recognition and cleavage site
   5189..5920    +  CDS            pcn3: PCNA3_SACS2 - Also known as pcnA-1. Experimental evidence at protein level: Swiss-Prot protein existence level 1. One of the sliding clamp subunits that acts as a moving platform for DNA processing. Responsible for tethering the catalytic subunit of DNA polymerase to DNA during high-speed replication. DNA polymerase I, DNA ligase and the flap endonuclease may be constitutively associated with the PCNA heterotrimer forming a scanning complex able to couple DNA synthesis and Okazaki fragment maturation. Heterotrimer stimulates the Holliday junction resolvase Hjc. From Saccharolobus solfataricus
   5969..5986    +  CDS            9xHis (fragment): 9xHis affinity tag
   5996..6045    +  CDS            SET1 (fragment): solubility-enhancement tag derived from T7 phage gene 10B
   6053..6100    +  terminator     T7 terminator: transcription terminator for bacteriophage T7 RNA polymerase
