[The description below was written by a language model from this plasmid's Addgene catalogue record and pLannotate feature annotations shown in this document.]
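Description:
pGS-3 is a bacterial expression plasmid built on the pET-28b(+) backbone and intended as a host vector into which a gene of interest can be inserted so that its product is fused to the N-terminus of PCNA3. It is about 6.1 kb, is selected with kanamycin through the aph(3')-Ia KanR gene, and replicates from a ColE1/pBR322-type origin accompanied by the bom region and the rop gene, consistent with its listing as low copy. An f1 origin is also present. The short AmpR promoter, TcR, capTEV and SET1 fragments in the automated annotation are most likely partial matches to ordinary backbone sequence rather than functional elements.

The expression cassette follows the standard pET design: a T7 promoter followed by a lac operator, the T7 gene 10 ribosome binding site, and a T7 terminator, with a plasmid-borne lacI gene providing repressor. Expression therefore requires a host supplying T7 RNA polymerase and is inducible with IPTG. The reading frame begins with the backbone's N-terminal His6 tag and a thrombin cleavage site, followed after a short gap by the coding sequence for PCNA3, one of the three DNA polymerase sliding clamp subunits of Sulfolobus (Saccharolobus) solfataricus P2, subcloned from a synthetic gene codon-optimised for E. coli. The stretch between the thrombin site and PCNA3 is presumably where partner genes are inserted, though the record lists the cloning method as unknown and names no sites. A His-tag-like fragment lies downstream of PCNA3, but the record does not state whether it is translated.

Because PCNA3 assembles with the other two subunits into a heterotrimeric ring, such fusions can bring different proteins together. The associated publication concerns the immobilisation of a bacterial cytochrome P450 monooxygenase system on a solid support.
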