Addgene plasmid #85094: pGS-3
Purpose: Host vector to fuse a gene at the N-terminus of PCNA3
Depositing lab: Teruyuki Nagamune. Depositing organization: The University of Tokyo. Publication: Immobilization of a Bacterial Cytochrome P450 Monooxygenase System on a Solid Support. Tan CY, Hirakawa H, Suzuki R, Haga T, Iwata F, Nagamune T. Angew Chem Int Ed Engl. 2016 Oct 26. doi: 10.1002/anie.201608033. PubMed 27781345.
Backbone
  Vector backbone: pET-28b(+)
  Backbone manufacturer: Merck Millipore
  Backbone size w/o insert (bp): 5332
  Total vector size (bp): 6125
  Modifications to backbone: N/A
  Vector type: Bacterial Expression
Growth in bacteria
  Bacterial resistance: Kanamycin, 50 μg/mL
  Growth temperature: 37°C
  Growth strain: DH5alpha
  Copy number: Low Copy
Gene/Insert
  Gene/Insert name: DNA polymerase sliding clamp 3 (alt name: PCNA3)
  Species: Synthetic; Sulfolobus solfataricus P2
  Insert size (bp): 793
  GenBank ID: WP_009988781.1
  Promoter: T7 promoter
  Tag / fusion protein: His6 tag (N terminal on backbone)
  Cloning method: Unknown
  Sequencing primers: 5′ T7; 3′ T7 Terminal
Terms and licenses: Academic/Nonprofit Terms; Industry Terms: Not Available to Industry
Depositor comments: The PCNA3 gene was subcloned from a synthetic gene whose codons are optimized for E. coli expression.
How to cite: pGS-3 was a gift from Teruyuki Nagamune (Addgene plasmid # 85094 ; http://n2t.net/addgene:85094 ; RRID:Addgene_85094)
