>Addgene plasmid #85094 | pGS-3 | addgene partial sequence | sequence record 167178 | T7 5'-TAATACGACTCACTATAGGG-3'
CCTCTAGAAATAATTTTGTTTAACTTTAAGAAGGAGATATACCATGGGCAGCAGCCATCATCATCATCAT
CACAGCAGCGGCCTGGTGCCGCGCGGCAGCCATAGAGACCGGATCCATGATCTACCTGAAATCTTTCGAA
CGTAACATCCGCCTGATCAATATGAAAGTGGTTTACGATGATGTTCGTGTGCTGAAAGATATTATCCAGG
CGCTGGCCCGCCTGGTTGATGAAGCCGTGCTGAAATTCAAACAGGATAGCGTTGAACTGGTGGCACTGGA
TCGTGCGCATATTAGCCTGATCTCTGTTAACCTGCCGCGCGAAATGTTCAAAGAATACGATGTGAACGAT
GAATTTAAATTCGGTTTCAACACCCAGTACCTGATGAAAATCCTGAAAGTTGCAAAACGTAAAGAAGCCA
TTGAAATCGCAAGTGAAAGCCCGGATAGTGTGATTATCAACATTATCGGCAGCACCAATCGTGAATTTAA
CGTTCGCAATCTGGAAGTGTCTGAACAGGAAATTCCGGAAATCAACCTGCAGTTCGATATTAGTGCGACG
ATCAGCTCTGATGGTTTTAAAAGTGCCATCAGCGAAGTTTCTACCGTGACGGATAATGTGGTTGTGGAAG
GTCACGAAGATCGCATTCTGATCAAAGCAGAAGGCGAAAGCGAAGTTGAAGTGGAATTTTCTAAAGATAC
CGGCGGTCTGCAGGATCTGGAATTTAGTAAAGAAAGCAAAAATTCTTACAGTGCGGAATACCTGGATGAT
GTTCTGTCTCTGACGAAACTGAGTGATTACGTGAAAATCAGCTTCGGCAACCAGAAACCGCTGCAGCTGT
TTTTCAATATGGAAGGCGGTGGCAAAGTTACGTACCTGCTGGCGCCGAAAGTGTGAGATCCGAATTCGAG
CTC
