>Addgene plasmid #85094 | pGS-3 | addgene partial sequence | sequence record 167179 | T7term 5'-GCTAGTTATTGCTCAGCGG-3'
CTTCCTTTCGGGCTTTGTTAGCAGCCGGATCTCAGTGGTGGTGGTGGTGGTGCTCGAGTGCGGCCGCAAG
CTTGTCGACGGAGCTCGAATTCGGATCTCACACTTTCGGCGCCAGCAGGTACGTAACTTTGCCACCGCCT
TCCATATTGAAAAACAGCTGCAGCGGTTTCTGGTTGCCGAAGCTGATTTTCACGTAATCACTCAGTTTCG
TCAGAGACAGAACATCATCCAGGTATTCCGCACTGTAAGAATTTTTGCTTTCTTTACTAAATTCCAGATC
CTGCAGACCGCCGGTATCTTTAGAAAATTCCACTTCAACTTCGCTTTCGCCTTCTGCTTTGATCAGAATG
CGATCTTCGTGACCTTCCACAACCACATTATCCGTCACGGTAGAAACTTCGCTGATGGCACTTTTAAAAC
CATCAGAGCTGATCGTCGCACTAATATCGAACTGCAGGTTGATTTCCGGAATTTCCTGTTCAGACACTTC
CAGATTGCGAACGTTAAATTCACGATTGGTGCTGCCGATAATGTTGATAATCACACTATCCGGGCTTTCA
CTTGCGATTTCAATGGCTTCTTTACGTTTTGCAACTTTCAGGATTTTCATCAGGTACTGGGTGTTGAAAC
CGAATTTAAATTCATCGTTCACATCGTATTCTTTGAACATTTCGCGCGGCAGGTTAACAGAGATCAGGCT
AATATGCGCACGATCCAGTGCCACCAGTTCAACGCTATCCTGTTTGAATTTCAGCACGGCTTCATCAACC
AGGCGGGCCAGCGCCTGGATAATATCTTTCAGCACACGAACATCATCGTAAACCACTTTCATATTGATCA
GGCGGATGTTACGTTCGAAAGATTTCAGGTAGATCATGGATCCGGTCTCTATGGCTGCCGCGCGGCACCA
GGCCGCTGCTGTGATGATGATGATGATGGCTGCTGCCCATGGTATATCTCCTTCTTAAAGTTAAACAAAA
TTATTTCTAGAGGGGAATTGTTATCCGCTCACAATTCCCCTATAGTGAGTCGTATTAATTTCGCGGG
